>Addgene plasmid #77223 | MAPK4 gRNA (BRDN0001147141) | addgene full sequence | sequence record 187350 | Addgene Assembled Sequence
CCCGGGTGCAAAGATGGATAAAGTTTTAAACAGAGAGGAATCTTTGCAGCTAATGGACCTTCTAGGTCTT
GAAAGGAGTGGGAATTGGCTCCGGTGCCCGTCAGTGGGCAGAGCGCACATCGCCCACAGTCCCCGAGAAG
TTGGGGGGAGGGGTCGGCAATTGATCCGGTGCCTAGAGAAGGTGGCGCGGGGTAAACTGGGAAAGTGATG
TCGTGTACTGGCTCCGCCTTTTTCCCGAGGGTGGGGGAGAACCGTATATAAGTGCAGTAGTCGCCGTGAA
CGTTCTTTTTCGCAACGGGTTTGCCGCCAGAACACAGGTAAGTGCCGTGTGTGGTTCCCGCGGGCCTGGC
CTCTTTACGGGTTATGGCCCTTGCGTGCCTTGAATTACTTCCACCTGGCTGCAGTACGTGATTCTTGATC
CCGAGCTTCGGGTTGGAAGTGGGTGGGAGAGTTCGAGGCCTTGCGCTTAAGGAGCCCCTTCGCCTCGTGC
TTGAGTTGAGGCCTGGCCTGGGCGCTGGGGCCGCCGCGTGCGAATCTGGTGGCACCTTCGCGCCTGTCTC
GCTGCTTTCGATAAGTCTCTAGCCATTTAAAATTTTTGATGACCTGCTGCGACGCTTTTTTTCTGGCAAG
ATAGTCTTGTAAATGCGGGCCAAGATCTGCACACTGGTATTTCGGTTTTTGGGGCCGCGGGCGGCGACGG
GGCCCGTGCGTCCCAGCGCACATGTTCGGCGAGGCGGGGCCTGCGAGCGCGGCCACCGAGAATCGGACGG
GGGTAGTCTCAAGCTGGCCGGCCTGCTCTGGTGCCTGGCCTCGCGCCGCCGTGTATCGCCCCGCCCTGGG
CGGCAAGGCTGGCCCGGTCGGCACCAGTTGCGTGAGCGGAAAGATGGCCGCTTCCCGGCCCTGCTGCAGG
GAGCTCAAAATGGAGGACGCGGCGCTCGGGAGAGCGGGCGGGTGAGTCACCCACACAAAGGAAAAGGGCC
TTTCCGTCCTCAGCCGTCGCTTCATGTGACTCCACGGAGTACCGGGCGCCGTCCAGGCACCTCGATTAGT
TCTCGAGCTTTTGGAGTACGTCGTCTTTAGGTTGGGGGGAGGGGTTTTATGCGATGGAGTTTCCCCACAC
TGAGTGGGTGGAGACTGAAGTTAGGCCAGCTTGGCACTTGATGTAATTCTCCTTGGAATTTGCCCTTTTT
GAGTTTGGATCTTGGTTCATTCTCAAGCCTCAGACAGTGGTTCAAAGTTTTTTTCTTCCATTTCAGGTGT
CGTGACGTACGGCCACCATGACCGAGTACAAGCCCACGGTGCGCCTCGCCACCCGCGACGACGTCCCCAG
GGCCGTACGCACCCTCGCCGCCGCGTTCGCCGACTACCCCGCCACGCGCCACACCGTCGATCCGGACCGC
CACATCGAGCGGGTCACCGAGCTGCAAGAACTCTTCCTCACGCGCGTCGGGCTCGACATCGGCAAGGTGT
GGGTCGCGGACGACGGCGCCGCCGTGGCGGTCTGGACCACGCCGGAGAGCGTCGAAGCGGGGGCGGTGTT
CGCCGAGATCGGCCCGCGCATGGCCGAGTTGAGCGGTTCCCGGCTGGCCGCGCAGCAACAGATGGAAGGC
CTCCTGGCGCCGCACCGGCCCAAGGAGCCCGCGTGGTTCCTGGCCACCGTCGGAGTCTCGCCCGACCACC
AGGGCAAGGGTCTGGGCAGCGCCGTCGTGCTCCCCGGAGTGGAGGCGGCCGAGCGCGCCGGGGTGCCCGC
CTTCCTGGAGACCTCCGCGCCCCGCAACCTCCCCTTCTACGAGCGGCTCGGCTTCACCGTCACCGCCGAC
GTCGAGGTGCCCGAAGGACCGCGCACCTGGTGCATGACCCGCAAGCCCGGTGCCTGAACGCGTTAAGTCG
ACAATCAACCTCTGGATTACAAAATTTGTGAAAGATTGACTGGTATTCTTAACTATGTTGCTCCTTTTAC
GCTATGTGGATACGCTGCTTTAATGCCTTTGTATCATGCTATTGCTTCCCGTATGGCTTTCATTTTCTCC
TCCTTGTATAAATCCTGGTTGCTGTCTCTTTATGAGGAGTTGTGGCCCGTTGTCAGGCAACGTGGCGTGG
TGTGCACTGTGTTTGCTGACGCAACCCCCACTGGTTGGGGCATTGCCACCACCTGTCAGCTCCTTTCCGG
GACTTTCGCTTTCCCCCTCCCTATTGCCACGGCGGAACTCATCGCCGCCTGCCTTGCCCGCTGCTGGACA
GGGGCTCGGCTGTTGGGCACTGACAATTCCGTGGTGTTGTCGGGGAAATCATCGTCCTTTCCTTGGCTGC
TCGCCTGTGTTGCCACCTGGATTCTGCGCGGGACGTCCTTCTGCTACGTCCCTTCGGCCCTCAATCCAGC
GGACCTTCCTTCCCGCGGCCTGCTGCCGGCTCTGCGGCCTCTTCCGCGTCTTCGCCTTCGCCCTCAGACG
AGTCGGATCTCCCTTTGGGCCGCCTCCCCGCGTCGACTTTAAGACCAATGACTTACAAGGCAGCTGTAGA
TCTTAGCCACTTTTTAAAAGAAAAGGGGGGACTGGAAGGGCTAATTCACTCCCAACGAAGACAAGATCTG
CTTTTTGCTTGTACTGGGTCTCTCTGGTTAGACCAGATCTGAGCCTGGGAGCTCTCTGGCTAACTAGGGA
ACCCACTGCTTAAGCCTCAATAAAGCTTGCCTTGAGTGCTTCAAGTAGTGTGTGCCCGTCTGTTGTGTGA
CTCTGGTAACTAGAGATCCCTCAGACCCTTTTAGTCAGTGTGGAAAATCTCTAGCAGTACGTATAGTAGT
TCATGTCATCTTATTATTCAGTATTTATAACTTGCAAAGAAATGAATATCAGAGAGTGAGAGGAACTTGT
TTATTGCAGCTTATAATGGTTACAAATAAAGCAATAGCATCACAAATTTCACAAATAAAGCATTTTTTTC
ACTGCATTCTAGTTGTGGTTTGTCCAAACTCATCAATGTATCTTATCATGTCTGGCTCTAGCTATCCCGC
CCCTAACTCCGCCCATCCCGCCCCTAACTCCGCCCAGTTCCGCCCATTCTCCGCCCCATGGCTGACTAAT
TTTTTTTATTTATGCAGAGGCCGAGGCCGCCTCGGCCTCTGAGCTATTCCAGAAGTAGTGAGGAGGCTTT
TTTGGAGGCCTAGGGACGTACCCAATTCGCCCTATAGTGAGTCGTATTACGCGCGCTCACTGGCCGTCGT
TTTACAACGTCGTGACTGGGAAAACCCTGGCGTTACCCAACTTAATCGCCTTGCAGCACATCCCCCTTTC
GCCAGCTGGCGTAATAGCGAAGAGGCCCGCACCGATCGCCCTTCCCAACAGTTGCGCAGCCTGAATGGCG
AATGGG
[124 nt withheld, positions 3367-3490]
C
[91 nt withheld, positions 3492-3582]
A
[49 nt withheld, positions 3584-3632]
CCTTTGACGTTGGAGTCCACGTTCTTT
[37 nt withheld, positions 3660-3696]
ACCCTATCTCGGTCTATTCTTTTGATTTATAAGGGATTTTGCCGATTTCGGCCTATTGGTTAAAAAATGA
GCTGATTTAACAAAAATTTAACGCGAATTTTAACAAAATATTAACGCTTACAATTTAGGTGGCACTTTTC
GGGGAAATGTGCGCGGAACCCCTATTTGTTTATTTTTCTAAATACATTCAAATATGTATCCGCTCATGAG
ACAATAACCCTGATAAATGCTTCAATAATATTGAAAAAGGAAGAGTATGAGTATTCAACATTTCCGTGTC
GCCCTTATTCCCTTTTTTGCGGCATTTTGCCTTCCTGTTTTTGCTCACCCAGAAACGCTGGTGAAAGTAA
AAGATGCTGAAGATCAGTTGGGTGCACGAGTGGGTTACATCGAACTGGATCTCAACAGCGGTAAGATCCT
TGAGAGTTTTCGCCCCGAAGAACGTTTTCCAATGATGAGCACTTTTAAAGTTCTGCTATGTGGCGCGGTA
TTATCCCGTATTGACGCCGGGCAAGAGCAACTCGGTCGCCGCATACACTATTCTCAGAATGACTTGGTTG
AGTACTCACCAGTCACAGAAAAGCATCTTACGGATGGCATGACAGTAAGAGAATTATGCAGTGCTGCCAT
AACCATGAGTGATAACACTGCGGCCAACTTACTTCTGACAACGATCGGAGGACCGAAGGAGCTAACCGCT
TTTTTGCACAACATGGGGGATCATGTAACTCGCCTTGATCGTTGGGAACCGGAGCTGAATGAAGCCATAC
CAAACGACGAGCGTGACACCACGATGCCTGTAGCAATGGCAACAACGTTGCGCAAACTATTAACTGGCGA
ACTACTTACTCTAGCTTCCCGGCAACAATTAATAGACTGGATGGAGGCGGATAAAGTTGCAGGACCACTT
CTGCGCTCGGCCCTTCCGGCTGGCTGGTTTATTGCTGATAAATCTGGAGCCGGTGAGCGTGGGTCTCGCG
GTATCATTGCAGCACTGGGGCCAGATGGTAAGCCCTCCCGTATCGTAGTTATCTACACGACGGGGAGTCA
GGCAACTATGGATGAACGAAATAGACAGATCGCTGAGATAGGTGCCTCACTGATTAAGCATTGGTAACTG
TCAGACCAAGTTTACTCATATATACTTTAGATTGATTTAAAACTTCATTTTTAATTTAAAAGGATCTAGG
TGAAGATCCTTTTTGATAATCTCATGACCAAAATCCCTTAACGTGAGTTTTCGTTCCACTGAGCGTCAGA
CCCCGTAGAAAAGATCAAAGGATCTTCTTGAGATCCTTTTTTTCTGCGCGTAATCTGCTGCTTGCAAACA
AAAAAACCACCGCTACCAGCGGTGGTTTGTTTGCCGGATCAAGAGCTACCAACTCTTTTTCCGAAGGTAA
CTGGCTTCAGCAGAGCGCAGATACCAAATACTGTTCTTCTAGTGTAGCCGTAGTTAGGCCACCACTTCAA
GAACTCTGTAGCACCGCCTACATACCTCGCTCTGCTAATCCTGTTACCAGTGGCTGCTGCCAGTGGCGAT
AAGTCGTGTCTTACCGGGTTGGACTCAAGACGATAGTTACCGGATAAGGCGCAGCGGTCGGGCTGAACGG
GGGGTTCGTGCACACAGCCCAGCTTGGAGCGAACGACCTACACCGAACTGAGATACCTACAGCGTGAGCT
ATGAGAAAGCGCCACGCTTCCCGAAGGGAGAAAGGCGGACAGGTATCCGGTAAGCGGCAGGGTCGGAACA
GGAGAGCGCACGAGGGAGCTTCCAGGGGGAAACGCCTGGTATCTTTATAGTCCTGTCGGGTTTCGCCACC
TCTGACTTGAGCGTCGATTTTTGTGATGCTCGTCAGGGGGGCGGAGCCTATGGAAAAACGCCAGCAACGC
GGCCTTTTTACGGTTCCTGGCCTTTTGCTGGCCTTTTGCTCACATGTTCTTTCCTGCGTTATCCCCTGAT
TCTGTGGATAACCGTATTACCGCCTTTGAGTGAGCTGATACCGCTCGCCGCAGCCGAACGACCGAGCGCA
GCGAGTCAGTGAGCGAGGAAGCGGAAGAGCGCCCAATACGCAAACCGCCTCTCCCCGCGCGTTGGCCGAT
TCATTAATGCAGCTGGCACGACAGGTTTCCCGACTGGAAAGCGGGCAGTGAGCGCAACGCAATTAATGTG
AGTTAGCTCACTCATTAGGCACCCCAGGCTTTACACTTTATGCTTCCGGCTCGTATGTTGTGTGGAATTG
TGAGCGGATAACAATTTCACACAGGAAACAGCTATGACCATGATTACGCCAAGCGCGCAATTAACCCTCA
CTAAAGGGAACAAAAGCTGGAGCTGCAAGCTTAATGTAGTCTTATGCAATACTCTTGTAGTCTTGCAACA
TGGTAACGATGAGTTAGCAACATGCCTTACAAGGAGAGAAAAAGCACCGTGCATGCCGATTGGTGGAAGT
AAGGTGGTACGATCGTGCCTTATTAGGAAGGCAACAGACGGGTCTGACATGGATTGGACGAACCACTGAA
TTGCCGCATTGCAGAGATATTGTATTTAAGTGCCTAGCTCGATACATAAACGGGTCTCTCTGGTTAGACC
AGATCTGAGCCTGGGAGCTCTCTGGCTAACTAGGGAACCCACTGCTTAAGCCTCAATAAAGCTTGCCTTG
AGTGCTTCAAGTAGTGTGTGCCCGTCTGTTGTGTGACTCTGGTAACTAGAGATCCCTCAGACCCTTTTAG
TCAGTGTGGAAAATCTCTAGCAGTGGCGCCCGAACAGGGACTTGAAAGCGAAAGGGAAACCAGAGGAGCT
CTCTCGACGCAGGACTCGGCTTGCTGAAGCGCGCACGGCAAGAGGCGAGGGGCGGCGACTGGTGAGTACG
CCAAAAATTTTGACTAGCGGAGGCTAGAAGGAGAGAGATGGGTGCGAGAGCGTCAGTATTAAGCGGGGGA
GAATTAGATCGCGATGGGAAAAAATTCGGTTAAGGCCAGGGGGAAAGAAAAAATATAAATTAAAACATAT
AGTATGGGCAAGCAGGGAGCTAGAACGATTCGCAGTTAATCCTGGCCTGTTAGAAACATCAGAAGGCTGT
AGACAAATACTGGGACAGCTACAACCATCCCTTCAGACAGGATCAGAAGAACTTAGATCATTATATAATA
CAGTAGCAACCCTCTATTGTGTGCATCAAAGGATAGAGATAAAAGACACCAAGGAAGCTTTAGACAAGAT
AGAGGAAGAGCAAAACAAAAGTAAGACCACCGCACAGCAAGCGGCCGCTGATCTTCAGACCTGGAGGAGG
AGATATGAGGGACAATTGGAGAAGTGAATTATATAAATATAAAGTAGTAAAAATTGAACCATTAGGAGTA
GCACCCACCAAGGCAAAGAGAAGAGTGGTGCAGAGAGAAAAAAGAGCAGTGGGAATAGGAGCTTTGTTCC
TTGGGTTCTTGGGAGCAGCAGGAAGCACTATGGGCGCAGCGTCAATGACGCTGACGGTACAGGCCAGACA
ATTATTGTCTGGTATAGTGCAGCAGCAGAACAATTTGCTGAGGGCTATTGAGGCGCAACAGCATCTGTTG
CAACTCACAGTCTGGGGCATCAAGCAGCTCCAGGCAAGAATCCTGGCTGTGGAAAGATACCTAAAGGATC
AACAGCTCCTGGGGATTTGGGGTTGCTCTGGAAAACTCATTTGCACCACTGCTGTGCCTTGGAATGCTAG
TTGGAGTAATAAATCTCTGGAACAGATTTGGAATCACACGACCTGGATGGAGTGGGACAGAGAAATTAAC
AATTACACAAGCTTAATACACTCCTTAATTGAAGAATCGCAAAACCAGCAAGAAAAGAATGAACAAGAAT
TATTGGAATTAGATAAATGGGCAAGTTTGTGGAATTGGTTTAACATAACAAATTGGCTGTGGTATATAAA
ATTATTCATAATGATAGTAGGAGGCTTGGTAGGTTTAAGAATAGTTTTTGCTGTACTTTCTATAGTGAAT
AGAGTTAGGCAGGGATATTCACCATTATCGTTTCAGACCCACCTCCCAACCCCGAGGGGACCCAGAGAGG
GCCTATTTCCCATGATTCCTTCATATTTGCATATACGATACAAGGCTGTTAGAGAGATAATTAGAATTAA
TTTGACTGTAAACACAAAGATATTAGTACAAAATACGTGACGTAGAAAGTAATAATTTCTTGGGTAGTTT
GCAGTTTTAAAATTATGTTTTAAAATGGACTATCATATGCTTACCGTAACTTGAAAGTATTTCGATTTCT
TGGCTTTATATATCTTGTGGAAAGGACGAAACACCGTGATCAGCATTACTCCCACAGTTTTAGAGCTAGA
AATAGCAAGTTAAAATAAGGCTAGTCCGTTATCAACTTGAAAAAGTGGCACCGAGTCGGTGCTTTTTTAA
GCTTGGCGTAACTAGATCTTGAGACAAATGGCAGTATTCATCCACAATTTTAAAAGAAAAGGGGGGATTG
GGGGGTACAGTGCAGGGGAAAGAATAGTAGACATAATAGCAACAGACATACAAACTAAAGAATTACAAAA
ACAAATTACAAAAATTCAAAATTTTCGGGTTTATTACAGGGACAGCAGAGATCCACTTTGGCGCCGGCTC
GAGGGGG
Features (pLannotate 1.2.2; 29 found; start..end, strand, type, name):
     14..80      +  CDS            small t antigen (fragment): SV40 (simian virus 40) small t antigen
    106..317     +  promoter       EF-1α core promoter: core promoter for human elongation factor EF-1α
    318..1256    +  intron         EF-1α intron A: intron upstream of the start codon of human EF-1α
   1278..1877    +  CDS            PuroR (fragment): puromycin N-acetyltransferase; pac from Streptomyces; confers resistance to puromycin
   1893..2481    +  misc_feature   WPRE: woodchuck hepatitis virus posttranscriptional regulatory element
   2532..2551    +  misc_feature   cPPT/CTS (fragment): central polypurine tract and central termination sequence of HIV-1
   2553..2786    +  LTR            3' LTR (ΔU3): self-inactivating 3' long terminal repeat (LTR) from HIV-1
   2864..2985    +  polyA_signal   SV40 poly(A) signal: SV40 polyadenylation signal
   3025..3160    +  rep_origin     SV40 ori: SV40 origin of replication
   3181..3199    -  promoter       T7 promoter: promoter for bacteriophage T7 RNA polymerase
   3207..3362    +  CDS            lacZα (fragment): LacZα fragment of β-galactosidase; lacZ fragment
   3367..3795    +  rep_origin     f1 ori (sequence partly withheld): f1 bacteriophage origin of replication; arrow indicates direction of (+) strand synthesis
   3848..3952    +  promoter       AmpR promoter: bla
   3953..4813    +  CDS            AmpR: β-lactamase; bla; confers resistance to ampicillin, carbenicillin, and related antibiotics
   4984..5572    +  rep_origin     ori: high-copy-number ColE1/pMB1/pBR322/pUC origin of replication
   5755..5847    +  CDS            lacI (fragment): lac repressor; lacI; The lac repressor binds to the lac operator to inhibit transcription in E. coli. This inhibition can be relieved by adding lactose or isopropyl-β-D-thiogalactopyranoside (IPTG).
   5860..5881    +  protein_bind   CAP binding site: CAP binding activates transcription in the presence of cAMP. E. coli catabolite activator protein
   5896..5926    +  promoter       lac promoter: promoter for the E. coli lac operon
   5934..5950    +  protein_bind   lac operator: The lac repressor binds to the lac operator to inhibit transcription in E. coli. This inhibition can be relieved by adding lactose or isopropyl-β-D-thiogalactopyranoside (IPTG). lac repressor encoded by lacI
   5995..6013    +  promoter       T3 promoter: promoter for bacteriophage T3 RNA polymerase
   6041..6267    +  promoter       RSV promoter: Rous sarcoma virus enhancer/promoter
   6268..6448    +  LTR            5' LTR (truncated): truncated 5' long terminal repeat (LTR) from HIV-1
   6495..6620    +  misc_feature   HIV-1 Ψ: packaging signal of human immunodeficiency virus type 1
   6604..6967    +  CDS            HIV-1 gag (fragment): gag protein from human immunodeficiency virus 1; gag
   7113..7346    +  misc_feature   RRE: The Rev response element (RRE) of HIV-1 allows for Rev-dependent mRNA export from the nucleus to the cytoplasm.
   7723..7749    +  CDS            Rev (fragment): human immunodeficiency virus 1 (HIV-1) Rev protein; rev; enhances nuclear export of unspliced and incompletely spliced viral mRNAs
   7753..7993    +  promoter       U6 promoter: RNA polymerase III promoter for human U6 snRNA
   8023..8098    +  misc_RNA       gRNA scaffold: guide RNA scaffold for the Streptococcus pyogenes CRISPR/Cas9 system
   8154..8271    +  misc_feature   cPPT/CTS: central polypurine tract and central termination sequence of HIV-1
