[The description below was written by a language model from this plasmid's Addgene catalogue record and pLannotate feature annotations shown in this document.]
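Description:
MAPK4 gRNA (BRDN0001147141) is a third-generation lentiviral CRISPR guide plasmid built on the lentiGuide-Puro backbone and designed to knock out human MAPK4 (also known as ERK4 or p63-MAPK). It is propagated in E. coli through a high-copy ColE1/pUC-type origin with ampicillin resistance (AmpR). The backbone also carries an f1 origin, an SV40 origin and poly(A) signal, and remnants of lac and T7/T3 cloning elements. The 8.3 kb assembled sequence is annotated across the whole plasmid, and the features match the catalogue description.

The viral cassette is driven in packaging cells by an RSV promoter fused to a truncated HIV-1 5' LTR. This is followed by the Ψ packaging signal with a partial gag fragment, the Rev response element for Rev-dependent nuclear export of the genomic RNA, and a cPPT/CTS that aids nuclear import. It ends in a self-inactivating ΔU3 3' LTR. Within this unit, a human U6 RNA polymerase III promoter transcribes the MAPK4-specific spacer joined to the Streptococcus pyogenes Cas9 guide RNA scaffold. A separate EF-1α core promoter with its intron A expresses puromycin N-acetyltransferase, which allows selection of transduced mammalian cells. A WPRE downstream enhances transcript expression.

The plasmid does not encode Cas9, so it must be used with a separate Cas9 vector such as lentiCas9-Blast or in cells that already express Cas9. The guide was designed against two MAPK4 reference transcripts, and it belongs to a human kinome gRNA collection built using optimized sgRNA design rules. This makes it suitable for individual gene knockout or loss-of-function studies of MAPK4.
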