Addgene plasmid #77223: MAPK4 gRNA (BRDN0001147141)
Purpose: 3rd generation lentiviral gRNA plasmid targeting human MAPK4
Depositing lab: John Doench & David Root. Depositing organization: Broad Institute. Publication: Optimized sgRNA design to maximize activity and minimize off-target effects of CRISPR-Cas9. Doench JG, Fusi N, Sullender M, Hegde M, Vaimberg EW, Donovan KF, Smith I, Tothova Z, Wilen C, Orchard R, Virgin HW, Listgarten J, Root DE. Nat Biotechnol. 2016 Jan 18. doi: 10.1038/nbt.3437. PubMed 26780180.
Backbone
  Vector backbone: lentiGuide-Puro
  Backbone manufacturer: Zhang Lab (Addgene plasmid # 52963)
  Vector type: Mammalian Expression, Lentiviral, CRISPR
  Selectable markers: Puromycin
Growth in bacteria
  Bacterial resistance: Ampicillin, 100 μg/mL
  Growth temperature: 37°C
  Growth strain: DH5alpha
  Copy number: High Copy
Gene/Insert
  Gene/Insert name: MAPK4 (alt names: MAPK4; NM_001292040.1)
  gRNA/shRNA sequence: TGATCAGCATTACTCCCACA
  Species: H. sapiens (human)
  Entrez Gene: MAPK4 (a.k.a. ERK-4, ERK4, PRKM4, p63-MAPK, p63MAPK)
  Promoter: hU6
  Cloning method: Unknown
  Sequencing primers: 5′ U6-F; 3′ pS2-R
Terms and licenses: Academic/Nonprofit Terms; Industry Terms: Not Available to Industry
Depositor comments: The gRNA was designed to target the following Genbank reference sequence(s): NM_001292040.1,NM_002747.3. Note that this plasmid does NOT contain Cas9. It should be used in conjunction with lentiCas9-Blast (Addgene #52962) or otherwise with cell lines already expressing Cas9. Browse the full kinome gRNA library at http://www.addgene.org/pooled-library/broadgpp-human-kinome/ or visit http://www.broadinstitute.org/rnai/public/ for detailed protocols and information.
How to cite: MAPK4 gRNA (BRDN0001147141) was a gift from John Doench & David Root (Addgene plasmid # 77223 ; http://n2t.net/addgene:77223 ; RRID:Addgene_77223)
