>Addgene plasmid #77223 | MAPK4 gRNA (BRDN0001147141) | depositor partial sequence | sequence record 144683 | Target Sequence
TGATCAGCATTACTCCCACA
