>Addgene plasmid #77223 | MAPK4 gRNA (BRDN0001147141) | addgene partial sequence | sequence record 187349 | hU6-F
GAAAGTAATAATTTCTTGGGTAGTTTGCAGTTTTAAAATTATGTTTTAAAATGGACTATCATATGCTTAC
CGTAACTTGAAAGTATTTCGATTTCTTGGCTTTATATATCTTGTGGAAAGGACGAAACACCGTGATCAGC
ATTACTCCCACAGTTTTAGAGCTAGAAATAGCAAGTTAAAATAAGGCTAGTCCGTTATCAACTTGAAAAA
GTGGCACCGAGTCGGTGCTTTTTTAAGCTTGGCGTAACTAGATCTTGAGACAAATGGCAGTATTCATCCA
CAATTTTAAAAGAAAAGGGGGGATTGGGGGGTACAGTGCAGGGGAAAGAATAGTAGACATAATAGCAACA
GACATACAAACTAAAGAATTACAAAAACAAATTACAAAAATTCAAAATTTTCGGGTTTATTACAGGGACA
GCAGAGATCCACTTTGGCGCCGGCTCGAGGGGGCCCGGGTGCAAAGATGGATAAAGTTTTAAACAGAGAG
GAATCTTTGCAGCTAATGGGACCTTCTAGGTCTTGAAAAGGAGTGGGAATTGGCTCCGGTGCCCGTCAGT
GGGGCAGAGC
